Addgene plasmid #123157: PXWABS62(E11-TEV)
Purpose: For TEV-based leakiness regulation. pSB4A3 carrying ParsR-ABS62-32ECF11-t-Pecf11-32malE-te-TEV-t
Depositing lab: Baojun Wang. Depositing organization: University of Edinburgh. Publication: Cascaded amplifying circuits enable ultrasensitive cellular sensors for toxic metals. Wan X, Volpetti F, Petrova E, French C, Maerkl SJ, Wang B. Nat Chem Biol. 2019 May;15(5):540-548. doi: 10.1038/s41589-019-0244-3. Epub 2019 Mar 25. PubMed 30911179.
Backbone
  Vector backbone: pSB4A3
  Backbone size w/o insert (bp): 3339
  Total vector size (bp): 6359
  Vector type: Bacterial Expression, Synthetic Biology
Growth in bacteria
  Bacterial resistance: Ampicillin, 100 μg/mL
  Growth temperature: 37°C
  Growth strain: DH5alpha
  Copy number: Low Copy
Gene/Insert
  Gene/Insert name: ParsR-ABS62-32ECF11-t-Pecf11-32malE-te-TEV-t
  Insert size (bp): 3020
  Promoter: ParsR-ABS62, Pecf11
  Cloning method: Restriction Enzyme; 5′ cloning site EcoRI (not destroyed); 3′ cloning site PstI (not destroyed)
  Sequencing primers: 5′ TGCCACCTGACGTCTAAGAA; 3′ ATTACCGCCTTTGAGTGAGC
Terms and licenses: Academic/Nonprofit Terms; Industry Terms: Not Available to Industry
How to cite: PXWABS62(E11-TEV) was a gift from Baojun Wang (Addgene plasmid # 123157 ; http://n2t.net/addgene:123157 ; RRID:Addgene_123157)
