[The description below was written by a language model from this plasmid's Addgene catalogue record and pLannotate feature annotations shown in this document.]
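Description:
PXWABS62(E11-TEV) is a bacterial expression and synthetic-biology plasmid built on the BioBrick backbone pSB4A3, about 6.4 kb in total with a roughly 3 kb insert placed between the EcoRI and PstI sites of the BioBrick prefix and suffix. It replicates at low copy in E. coli from the pSC101 origin, which depends on the plasmid-encoded Rep101 (RepA) protein, and is selected with ampicillin through a β-lactamase gene driven by its own promoter. Terminators flanking the cloning region (his operon, lambda t0 and a further putative bacterial terminator) insulate the insert from backbone transcription.

The payload is a two-stage transcriptional cascade. According to the insert name, the first unit uses ParsR-ABS62, apparently a variant of the arsenic-responsive arsR promoter, to drive the extracytoplasmic-function sigma factor ECF11, ending in an rrnB T1/T7Te double terminator. The automated annotation does not label this promoter or the ECF11 coding region, but an unannotated stretch between the prefix and the first terminator pair fits their position. The second unit places the cognate Pecf11 promoter upstream of a cytosolic, signal-sequence-free maltose binding protein (malE) followed by the tobacco etch virus NIa protease, again closed by rrnB T1/T7Te. The "te" element in the name, which lies between MBP and TEV, is not defined in the record. The "32" prefixes likely denote ribosome binding sites, though this too is not stated.

The stated purpose is TEV-based leakiness regulation: promoter activity is relayed through ECF11 into protease production, presumably to act on TEV-cleavable components carried on partner constructs. It belongs to a set of cascaded amplifying circuits developed for ultrasensitive whole-cell sensors of toxic metals.
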