Features (pLannotate 1.2.2; 15 found; start..end, strand, type, name):
      2..59      +  terminator     his operon terminator: This putative transcriptin terminator from the E. coli his operon has a 2-bp deletion introduced during synthesis. Its efficiency has not been determined.
    362..1312    -  CDS            Rep101: RepA protein needed for replication with the pSC101 origin; rep101
   1360..1582    -  rep_origin     pSC101 ori: low-copy replication origin that requires the Rep101 protein
   2074..2168    -  terminator     lambda t0 terminator: transcription terminator from phage lambda
   2198..3058    -  CDS            AmpR: β-lactamase; bla; confers resistance to ampicillin, carbenicillin, and related antibiotics
   3059..3163    -  promoter       AmpR promoter: bla
   3250..3293    -  terminator     bacterial terminator: putative bacterial transcription terminator
   3296..3317    +  misc_feature   BioBrick prefix: BioBrick prefix for parts that do not start with "ATG"
   4092..4163    +  terminator     rrnB T1 terminator: transcription terminator T1 from the E. coli rrnB gene
   4179..4206    +  terminator     T7Te terminator: phage T7 early transcription terminator
   4311..5405    +  CDS            MBP: maltose binding protein from E. coli; malE (mutated); This version of the gene does not encode a signal sequence, so MBP will remain in the cytosol.
   5463..6194    +  CDS            POLG_TEV (fragment): Experimental evidence at protein level: Swiss-Prot protein existence level 1. [Nuclear inclusion protein A]: has RNA-binding and proteolytic activities. From Tobacco etch virus (TEV).
   6217..6288    +  terminator     rrnB T1 terminator: transcription terminator T1 from the E. coli rrnB gene
   6304..6331    +  terminator     T7Te terminator: phage T7 early transcription terminator
   6338..1       +  misc_feature   BioBrick suffix (across the origin): universal suffix for all parts
>Addgene plasmid #123157 | PXWABS62(E11-TEV) | addgene full sequence | sequence record 243988 | Addgene NGS Result
GTCCGGCAAAAAAGGGCAAGGTGTCACCACCCTGCCCTTTTTCTTTAAAACCGAAAAGATTACTTCGCGT
TATGCAGGCTTCCTCGCTCACTGACTCGCTGCGCTCGGTCGTTCGGCTGCGGCGAGCGGTATCAGCTCAC
TCAAAGGCGGTAATCTCGAGGTTACATTGTCGATCTGTTCATGGTGAACAGCTTTGAATGCACCAAAAAC
TCGTAAAAGCTCTGATGTATCTATCTTTTTTACACCGTTTTCATCTGTGCATATGGACAGTTTTCCCTTT
GATATGTAACGGTGAACAGTTGTTCTACTTTTGTTTGTTAGTCTTGATGCTTCACTGATAGATACAAGAG
CCATAAGAACCTCAGATCCTTCCGTATTTAGCCAGTATGTTCTCTAGTGTGGTTCGTTGTTTTTGCGTGA
GCCATGAGAACGAACCATTGAGATCATACTTACTTTGCATGTCACTCAAAAATTTTGCCTCAAAACTGGT
GAGCTGAATTTTTGCAGTTAAAGCATCGTGTAGTGTTTTTCTTAGTCCGTTATGTAGGTAGGAATCTGAT
GTAATGGTTGTTGGTATTTTGTCACCATTCATTTTTATCTGGTTGTTCTCAAGTTCGGTTACGAGATCCA
TTTGTCTATCTAGTTCAACTTGGAAAATCAACGTATCAGTCGGGCGGCCTCGCTTATCAACCACCAATTT
CATATTGCTGTAAGTGTTTAAATCTTTACTTATTGGTTTCAAAACCCATTGGTTAAGCCTTTTAAACTCA
TGGTAGTTATTTTCAAGCATTAACATGAACTTAAATTCATCAAGGCTAATCTCTATATTTGCCTTGTGAG
TTTTCTTTTGTGTTAGTTCTTTTAATAACCACTCATAAATCCTCATAGAGTATTTGTTTTCAAAAGACTT
AACATGTTCCAGATTATATTTTATGAATTTTTTTAACTGGAAAAGATAAGGCAATATCTCTTCACTAAAA
ACTAATTCTAATTTTTCGCTTGAGAACTTGGCATAGTTTGTCCACTGGAAAATCTCAAAGCCTTTAACCA
AAGGATTCCTGATTTCCACAGTTCTCGTCATCAGCTCTCTGGTTGCTTTAGCTAATACACCATAAGCATT
TTCCCTACTGATGTTCATCATCTGAGCGTATTGGTTATAAGTGAACGATACCGTCCGTTCTTTCCTTGTA
GGGTTTTCAATCGTGGGGTTGAGTAGTGCCACACAGCATAAAATTAGCTTGGTTTCATGCTCCGTTAAGT
CATAGCGACTAATCGCTAGTTCATTTGCTTTGAAAACAACTAATTCAGACATACATCTCAATTGGTCTAG
GTGATTTTAATCACTATACCAATTGAGATGGGCTAGTCAATGATAATTACATGTCCTTTTCCTTTGAGTT
GTGGGTATCTGTAAATTCTGCTAGACCTTTGCTGGAAAACTTGTAAATTCTGCTAGACCCTCTGTAAATT
CCGCTAGACCTTTGTGTGTTTTTTTTGTTTATATTCAAGTGGTTATAATTTATAGAATAAAGAAAGAATA
AAAAAAGATAAAAAGAATAGATCCCAGCCCTGTGTATAACTCACTACTTTAGTCAGTTCCGCAGTATTAC
AAAAGGATGTCGCAAACGCTGTTTGCTCCTCTACAAAACAGACCTTAAAACCCTAAAGGCTTAAGTAGCA
CCCTCGCAAGCTCGGGCAAATCGCTGAATATTCCTTTTGTCTCCGACCATCAGGCACCTGAGTCGCTGTC
TTTTTCGTGACATTCAGTTCGCTGCGCTCACGGCTCTGGCAGTGAATGGGGGTAAATGGCACTACAGGCG
CCTTTTATGGATTCATGCAAGGAAACTACCCATAATACAAGAAAAGCCCGTCACGGGCTTCTCAGGGCGT
TTTATGGCGGGTCTGCTATGTGGTGCTATCTGACTTTTTGCTGTTCAGCAGTTCCTGCCCTCTGATTTTC
CAGTCTGACCACTTCGGATTATCCCGTGACAGGTCATTCAGACTGGCTAATGCACCCAGTAAGGCAGCGG
TATCATCAACAGGCTTACCCGTCTTACTGTCCCTAGTGCTTGGATTCTCACCAATAAAAAACGCCCGGCG
GCAACCGAGCGTTCTGAACAAATCCAGATGGAGTTCTGAGGTCATTACTGGATCTATCAACAGGAGTCCA
AGCGAGCTCGTAAACTTGGTCTGACAGTTACCAATGCTTAATCAGTGAGGCACCTATCTCAGCGATCTGT
CTATTTCGTTCATCCATAGTTGCCTGACTCCCCGTCGTGTAGATAACTACGATACGGGAGGGCTTACCAT
CTGGCCCCAGTGCTGCAATGATACCGCGAGACCCACGCTCACCGGCTCCAGATTTATCAGCAATAAACCA
GCCAGCCGGAAGGGCCGAGCGCAGAAGTGGTCCTGCAACTTTATCCGCCTCCATCCAGTCTATTAATTGT
TGCCGGGAAGCTAGAGTAAGTAGTTCGCCAGTTAATAGTTTGCGCAACGTTGTTGCCATTGCTACAGGCA
TCGTGGTGTCACGCTCGTCGTTTGGTATGGCTTCATTCAGCTCCGGTTCCCAACGATCAAGGCGAGTTAC
ATGATCCCCCATGTTGTGCAAAAAAGCGGTTAGCTCCTTCGGTCCTCCGATCGTTGTCAGAAGTAAGTTG
GCCGCAGTGTTATCACTCATGGTTATGGCAGCACTGCATAATTCTCTTACTGTCATGCCATCCGTAAGAT
GCTTTTCTGTGACTGGTGAGTACTCAACCAAGTCATTCTGAGAATAGTGTATGCGGCGACCGAGTTGCTC
TTGCCCGGCGTCAATACGGGATAATACCGCGCCACATAGCAGAACTTTAAAAGTGCTCATCATTGGAAAA
CGTTCTTCGGGGCGAAAACTCTCAAGGATCTTACCGCTGTTGAGATCCAGTTCGATGTAACCCACTCGTG
CACCCAACTGATCTTCAGCATCTTTTACTTTCACCAGCGTTTCTGGGTGAGCAAAAACAGGAAGGCAAAA
TGCCGCAAAAAAGGGAATAAGGGCGACACGGAAATGTTGAATACTCATACTCTTCCTTTTTCAATATTAT
TGAAGCATTTATCAGGGTTATTGTCTCATGAGCGGATACATATTTGAATGTATTTAGAAAAATAAACAAA
TAGGGGTTCCGCGCACATTTCCCATGGTGCCACCTGACGTCTAAGAAACCATTATTATCATGACATTAAC
CTATAAAAATAGGCGTATCACGAGGCAGAATTTCAGATAAAAAAAATCCTTAGCTTTCGCTAAGGATGAT
TTCTGGAATTCGCGGCCGCTTCTAGAGCCAACTCAAAATTCACACCTATTACCTTCCTCTGCACTTACAC
ATTCGTTAAGTCATATATGTTTTTGACTTATCCGCTTCGAAGAGAGACACTACCTGCAAACTTACACATA
AGTCATATATGTTTTTGACTTATCCGCTTCTACTAGAGTCACACAGGAAAGTACTAGATGATGAGCGATA
GTCCGCAGAAACTGGGTCGTAATGAATGGAATGCATATATGGATAAAGTGAAAGCCAAAGATCGTGAAGC
CTTTGCCTTTGTGTTTCGTTTTTATGCACCGAAACTGAAACAGTTCGCCTATAAACATGTTGGCAATGAA
CAGGTTGCAATGGAAATGGTTCAAGAAACCATGGCAACCGTTTGGCAGAAAGCACATCTGTATGATGGTA
AAAAAAGCGCACTGAGCACCTGGATTTATACCATTATTCGTAACCTGTGCTTTGACCTGCTGCGTAAACA
GAAAGGTAAAGAACTGCATATTCACAGCGACGATATTTGGCCGAGCGAATATTATCCGCCTGATATGGTT
GATCATTATAGTCCGGAACAGGATATGCTGAAAGAACAGGTGGTTAAATTTCTGGATATCCTGCCGAAAA
ATCAGCGTGATGTTCTGCAAGCAGTTTATCTGGAAGAACTGCCGCATCAGCAGGTTGCAGAACTGTTTGA
TATTCCGCTGGGCACCGTTAAAAGCCGTCTGCGTCTGGCAGTTGAAAAACTGCGTCATAGCATGCATACC
GAACAGCTGTAATAATACTAGAGCCAGGCATCAAATAAAACGAAAGGCTCAGTCGAAAGACTGGGCCTTT
CGTTTTATCTGTTGTTTGTCGGTGAACGCTCTCTACTAGAGTCACACTGGCTCACCTTCGGGTGGGCCTT
TCTGCGTTTATATACTAGAGGCCTCCACACCGCTCGTCACATCCTGTGATCCACTCTTCATCCCGCTACG
TAACACCTCTTACTAGAGTCACACAGGAAAGTACTAGATGATCGAAGAAGGTAAACTGGTAATCTGGATT
AACGGCGATAAAGGCTATAACGGTCTCGCTGAAGTCGGTAAGAAATTCGAGAAAGATACCGGAATTAAAG
TCACCGTTGAGCATCCGGATAAACTGGAAGAGAAATTCCCACAGGTTGCGGCAACTGGCGATGGCCCTGA
CATTATCTTCTGGGCACACGACCGCTTTGGTGGCTACGCTCAATCTGGCCTGTTGGCTGAAATCACCCCG
GACAAAGCGTTCCAGGACAAGCTGTATCCGTTTACCTGGGATGCCGTACGTTACAACGGCAAGCTGATTG
CTTACCCGATCGCTGTTGAAGCGTTATCGCTGATTTATAACAAAGATCTGCTGCCGAACCCGCCAAAAAC
CTGGGAAGAGATCCCGGCGCTGGATAAAGAACTGAAAGCGAAAGGTAAGAGCGCGCTGATGTTCAACCTG
CAAGAACCGTACTTCACCTGGCCGCTGATTGCTGCTGACGGGGGTTATGCGTTCAAGTATGAAAACGGCA
AGTACGACATTAAAGACGTGGGCGTGGATAACGCTGGCGCGAAAGCGGGTCTGACCTTCCTGGTTGACCT
GATTAAAAACAAACACATGAATGCAGACACCGATTACTCCATCGCAGAAGCTGCCTTTAATAAAGGCGAA
ACAGCGATGACCATCAACGGCCCGTGGGCATGGTCCAACATCGACACCAGCAAAGTGAATTATGGTGTAA
CGGTACTGCCGACCTTCAAGGGTCAACCATCCAAACCGTTCGTTGGCGTGCTGAGCGCAGGTATTAACGC
CGCCAGTCCGAACAAAGAGCTGGCGAAAGAGTTCCTCGAAAACTATCTGCTGACTGATGAAGGTCTGGAA
GCGGTTAATAAAGACAAACCGCTGGGTGCCGTAGCGCTGAAGTCTTACGAGGAAGAGTTGGCGAAAGATC
CACGTATTGCCGCCACCATGGAAAACGCCCAGAAAGGTGAAATCATGCCGAACATCCCGCAGATGTCCGC
TTTCTGGTATGCCGTGCGTACTGCGGTGATCAACGCCGCCAGCGGTCGTCAGACTGTCGATGAAGCCCTG
AAAGACGCGCAGACTCGTATCACCAAGGGCGGCTCCGGCGGCTCCGGCGGCACCGGCGGCTCCGGCGGCT
CCGAAAACCTGTATTTTCAGGGTGGCGGCGAAAGCCTGTTCAAAGGTCCGCGTGACTACAACCCGATTAG
CTCGACGATCTGCCACCTGACGAACGAAAGCGACGGCCACACCACGAGCCTGTATGGCATCGGTTTTGGC
CCGTTCATTATCACGAACAAACACCTGTTTCGTCGCAACAATGGTACCCTGCTGGTGCAGTCTCTGCATG
GCGTGTTTAAAGTTAAAAATACCACGACCCTGCAACAACACCTGATCGATGGTCGTGACATGATTATCAT
TCGCATGCCGAAAGATTTTCCGCCGTTCCCGCAGAAACTGAAATTCCGTGAACCGCAACGTGAAGAACGC
ATTTGCCTGGTCACGACCAACTTTCAGACCAAATCAATGAGCTCTATGGTTAGCGATACGTCTTGTACCT
TTCCGAGTTCCGACGGCATCTTCTGGAAACATTGGATTCAGACCAAAGATGGTCAATGCGGCAGTCCGCT
GGTTTCCACCCGTGACGGTTTCATCGTCGGCATTCACTCAGCGTCGAACTTTACGAATACCAACAATTAC
TTCACGTCCGTTCCGAAAAACTTTATGGAACTGCTGACCAATCAGGAAGCGCAGCAATGGGTGTCAGGTT
GGCGCCTGAATGCCGATTCGGTTCTGTGGGGCGGTCACAAAGTCTTTATGGTGAAACCGGAAGAACCGTT
CCAGCCGGTCAAAGAAGCAACCCAACTGATGAATTAATAATACTAGAGCCAGGCATCAAATAAAACGAAA
GGCTCAGTCGAAAGACTGGGCCTTTCGTTTTATCTGTTGTTTGTCGGTGAACGCTCTCTACTAGAGTCAC
ACTGGCTCACCTTCGGGTGGGCCTTTCTGCGTTTATATACTAGTAGCGGCCGCTGCA
